Addgene plasmid #98037: pRVdGL-4EGFP
Purpose: Second-generation rabies viral vector genome
Depositing lab: Ian Wickersham. Depositing organization: Massachusetts Institute of Technology. Publication: Nontoxic, double-deletion-mutant rabies viral vectors for retrograde targeting of projection neurons. Chatterjee S, Sullivan HA, MacLennan BJ, Xu R, Hou Y, Lavin TK, Lea NE, Michalski JE, Babcock KR, Dietrich S, Matthews GA, Beyeler A, Calhoon GG, Glober G, Whitesell JD, Yao S, Cetin A, Harris JA, Zeng H, Tye KM, Reid RC, Wickersham IR. Nat Neurosci. 2018 Apr;21(4):638-646. doi: 10.1038/s41593-018-0091-7. Epub 2018 Mar 5. PubMed 29507411.
Backbone
  Vector backbone: cSPBN (pSAD)
  Backbone manufacturer: Karl-Klaus Conzelmann & Matthias Schnell
  Vector type: Mammalian Expression
Growth in bacteria
  Bacterial resistance: Ampicillin, 100 μg/mL
  Growth temperature: 37°C
  Growth strain: DH5alpha
  Copy number: High Copy
Gene/Insert
  Gene/Insert name: EGFP
  Species: Synthetic
  Insert size (bp): 710
  Promoter: CMV
  Cloning method: Gibson Cloning
  Sequencing primers: 5′ unknown
Terms and licenses: Academic/Nonprofit Terms; Industry Terms: Not Available to Industry
How to cite: pRVdGL-4EGFP was a gift from Ian Wickersham (Addgene plasmid # 98037 ; http://n2t.net/addgene:98037 ; RRID:Addgene_98037)
