[The description below was written by a language model from this plasmid's Addgene catalogue record and pLannotate feature annotations shown in this document.]
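Description:
pRVdGL-4EGFP is a plasmid carrying the cDNA genome of a second-generation, double-deletion-mutant rabies viral vector, built on the cSPBN (pSAD) backbone derived from the SAD B19 strain. It is propagated in E. coli as a high-copy plasmid through a ColE1/pUC-type origin with ampicillin selection (AmpR). It also retains pBluescript-derived remnants: an f1 origin, lac promoter/operator elements, a lacZα fragment and partial multiple cloning sites.

The viral cassette in the 8,014 nt sequence record contains the rabies N (nucleoprotein), P (phosphoprotein) and M (matrix) coding sequences followed by EGFP. No glycoprotein (G) or polymerase (L) gene is annotated, consistent with the "dGL" name and the double-deletion design. EGFP sits after M as the fourth gene in the genome, where it would be transcribed as a viral gene. Upstream, a CMV enhancer/promoter and a T7 promoter allow the genome-length transcript to be made either by host RNA polymerase II or by T7 polymerase. A hammerhead ribozyme fragment at the 5' end and a hepatitis delta virus ribozyme at the 3' end, followed by a T7 terminator, trim the transcript to exact viral termini, as needed for encapsidation and replication. The short HIV-1 LTR and SET1 fragment hits are probably incidental annotation matches.

The plasmid serves as the genome template for rescuing recombinant virus in mammalian cells. Because G and L are missing, both must presumably be supplied in trans, though the record gives no details of this. The associated publication describes these vectors as nontoxic tools for retrograde targeting of projection neurons, with this construct providing an EGFP reporter.
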