Features (pLannotate 1.2.2; 24 found; start..end, strand, type, name):
     25..53      -  misc_feature   MCS (fragment): pBluescript multiple cloning site
     59..438     +  enhancer       CMV enhancer: human cytomegalovirus immediate early enhancer
    439..642     +  promoter       CMV promoter: human cytomegalovirus (CMV) immediate early promoter
    638..671     +  LTR            5' LTR (truncated) (fragment): truncated 5' long terminal repeat (LTR) from HIV-1
    687..705     +  promoter       T7 promoter: promoter for bacteriophage T7 RNA polymerase
    731..756     +  misc_RNA       sTRSV HHRz (fragment): hammerhead ribozyme from the tobacco ringspot virus satellite RNA (Khvorova et al., 2003)
    842..2191    +  CDS            N: NCAP_RABVS - Experimental evidence at protein level: Swiss-Prot protein existence level 1. Encapsidates the genome in a ratio of one protein N per nine ribonucleotides, protecting it from nucleases. If expressed without protein P it binds non-specifically RNA and therefore can bind it's own mRNA. Interaction with protein P abolishes any non-specific RNA binding, and prevents phosphorylation. The soluble N-P complex encapsidates specifically the genomic RNA, with protein N protecting the genome like a pearl necklace. The encapsidated genomic RNA is termed the nucleocapsid (NC) and serves as tem
   2285..3175    +  CDS            P: PHOSP_RABVS - Experimental evidence at protein level: Swiss-Prot protein existence level 1. Non catalytic polymerase cofactor and regulatory protein that plays a role in viral transcription and replication. Stabilizes the RNA polymerase L to the N-RNA template and binds the soluble protein N, preventing it from encapsidating non-genomic RNA. Also inhibits host IFN-alpha and IFN-beta signaling by binding and retaining phosphorylated STAT1 in the cytoplasm or by inhibiting the DNA binding of STAT1 in the nucleus. Might be involved, through interaction with host dynein, in intracellular microtubu
   3267..3872    +  CDS            M: MATRX_RABVS - Experimental evidence at protein level: Swiss-Prot protein existence level 1. Plays a major role in assembly, budding and uncoating of virion after membrane fusion (PubMed:33208464). Completely covers the ribonucleoprotein coil and keep it in condensed bullet-shaped form. Inhibits viral transcription and stimulates replication. Plays a major role in early induction of TRAIL-mediated apoptosis in infected neurons (PubMed:12771432, PubMed:9847327). From Rabies virus (strain SAD B19) (RABV).
   4096..4815    +  CDS            EGFP: the original enhanced GFP (Yang et al., 1996) mammalian codon-optimized
   4947..5039    +  ncRNA          HDV ribozyme: Accession: RF00094 - Hepatitis delta virus ribozyme
   5046..5095    +  CDS            SET1 (fragment): solubility-enhancement tag derived from T7 phage gene 10B
   5103..5150    +  terminator     T7 terminator: transcription terminator for bacteriophage T7 RNA polymerase
   5172..5213    -  misc_feature   MCS (fragment): pBluescript multiple cloning site
   5226..5244    -  promoter       T3 promoter: promoter for bacteriophage T3 RNA polymerase
   5289..5305    -  protein_bind   lac operator: The lac repressor binds to the lac operator to inhibit transcription in E. coli. This inhibition can be relieved by adding lactose or isopropyl-β-D-thiogalactopyranoside (IPTG). lac repressor encoded by lacI
   5313..5343    -  promoter       lac promoter: promoter for the E. coli lac operon
   5358..5379    -  protein_bind   CAP binding site: CAP binding activates transcription in the presence of cAMP. E. coli catabolite activator protein
   5392..5484    -  CDS            lacI (fragment): lac repressor; lacI; The lac repressor binds to the lac operator to inhibit transcription in E. coli. This inhibition can be relieved by adding lactose or isopropyl-β-D-thiogalactopyranoside (IPTG).
   5667..6255    -  rep_origin     ori: high-copy-number ColE1/pMB1/pBR322/pUC origin of replication
   6426..7286    -  CDS            AmpR: β-lactamase; bla; confers resistance to ampicillin, carbenicillin, and related antibiotics
   7287..7391    -  promoter       AmpR promoter: bla
   7418..7776    +  rep_origin     f1 ori (sequence partly withheld): f1 bacteriophage origin of replication; arrow indicates direction of (+) strand synthesis
   7878..19      -  CDS            lacZα (fragment) (across the origin): LacZα fragment of β-galactosidase; lacZ fragment
>Addgene plasmid #98037 | pRVdGL-4EGFP | addgene full sequence | sequence record 193890 | Addgene NGS Result
GTAAAACGACGGCCAGTGAGCGCGCGATAAGCTTGATATCGAATTCCTGCAGCGCGTTGACATTGATTAT
TGACTAGTTATTAATAGTAATCAATTACGGGGTCATTAGTTCATAGCCCATATATGGAGTTCCGCGTTAC
ATAACTTACGGTAAATGGCCCGCCTGGCTGACCGCCCAACGACCCCCGCCCATTGACGTCAATAATGACG
TATGTTCCCATAGTAACGCCAATAGGGACTTTCCATTGACGTCAATGGGTGGAGTATTTACGGTAAACTG
CCCACTTGGCAGTACATCAAGTGTATCATATGCCAAGTACGCCCCCTATTGACGTCAATGACGGTAAATG
GCCCGCCTGGCATTATGCCCAGTACATGACCTTATGGGACTTTCCTACTTGGCAGTACATCTACGTATTA
GTCATCGCTATTACCATGGTGATGCGGTTTTGGCAGTACATCAATGGGCGTGGATAGCGGTTTGACTCAC
GGGGATTTCCAAGTCTCCACCCCATTGACGTCAATGGGAGTTTGTTTTGGCACCAAAATCAACGGGACTT
TCCAAAATGTCGTAACAACTCCGCCCCATTGACGCAAATGGGCGGTAGGCGTGTACGGTGGGAGGTCTAT
ATAAGCAGAGCTCTCTGGCTAACTAGAGAACCCACTGCTTACTGGCTTATCGAAATTAATACGACTCACT
ATAGGGAGACCCAAGCTGGCTAGATTAAGCGTCTGATGAGTCCGTGAGGACGAAACCCGGCGTACCGGGT
CACGCTTAACAACCAGATCAAAGAAAAAACAGACATTGTCAATTGCAAAGCAAAAATGTAACACCCCTAC
AATGGATGCCGACAAGATTGTATTCAAAGTCAATAATCAGGTGGTCTCTTTGAAGCCTGAGATTATCGTG
GATCAATATGAGTACAAGTACCCTGCCATCAAAGATTTGAAAAAGCCCTGTATAACCCTAGGAAAGGCTC
CCGATTTAAATAAAGCATACAAGTCAGTTTTGTCAGGCATGAGCGCCGCCAAACTTAATCCTGACGATGT
ATGTTCCTATTTGGCAGCGGCAATGCAGTTTTTTGAGGGGACATGTCCGGAAGACTGGACCAGCTATGGA
ATTGTGATTGCACGAAAAGGAGATAAGATCACCCCAGGTTCTCTGGTGGAGATAAAACGTACTGATGTAG
AAGGGAATTGGGCTCTGACAGGAGGCATGGAACTGACAAGAGACCCCACTGTCCCTGAGCATGCGTCCTT
AGTCGGTCTTCTCTTGAGTCTGTATAGGTTGAGCAAAATATCCGGGCAAAACACTGGTAACTATAAGACA
AACATTGCAGACAGGATAGAGCAGATTTTTGAGACAGCCCCTTTTGTTAAAATCGTGGAACACCATACTC
TAATGACAACTCACAAAATGTGTGCTAATTGGAGTACTATACCAAACTTCAGATTTTTGGCCGGAACCTA
TGACATGTTTTTCTCCCGGATTGAGCATCTATATTCAGCAATCAGAGTGGGCACAGTTGTCACTGCTTAT
GAAGACTGTTCAGGACTGGTATCATTTACTGGGTTCATAAAACAAATCAATCTCACCGCTAGAGAGGCAA
TACTATATTTCTTCCACAAGAACTTTGAGGAAGAGATAAGAAGAATGTTTGAGCCAGGGCAGGAGACAGC
TGTTCCTCACTCTTATTTCATCCACTTCCGTTCACTAGGCTTGAGTGGGAAATCTCCTTATTCATCAAAT
GCTGTTGGTCACGTGTTCAATCTCATTCACTTTGTAGGATGCTATATGGGTCAAGTCAGATCCCTAAATG
CAACGGTTATTGCTGCATGTGCTCCTCATGAAATGTCTGTTCTAGGGGGCTATCTGGGAGAGGAATTCTT
CGGGAAAGGGACATTTGAAAGAAGATTCTTCAGAGATGAGAAAGAACTTCAAGAATACGAGGCGGCTGAA
CTGACAAAGACTGACGTAGCACTGGCAGATGATGGAACTGTCAACTCTGACGACGAGGACTACTTTTCAG
GTGAAACCAGAAGTCCGGAGGCTGTTTATACTCGAATCATGATGAATGGAGGTCGACTAAAGAGATCTCA
CATACGGAGATATGTCTCAGTCAGTTCCAATCATCAAGCCCGTCCAAACTCATTCGCCGAGTTTCTAAAC
AAGACATATTCGAGTGACTCATAAGAAGTTGAATAACAAAATGCCGGAAATCTACGGATTGTGTATATCC
ATCATGAAAAAAACTAACACCCCTCCTTTCGAACCATCCCAAACATGAGCAAGATCTTTGTCAATCCTAG
TGCTATTAGAGCCGGTCTGGCCGATCTTGAGATGGCTGAAGAAACTGTTGATCTGATCAATAGAAATATC
GAAGACAATCAGGCTCATCTCCAAGGGGAACCCATAGAGGTGGACAATCTCCCTGAGGATATGGGGCGAC
TTCACCTGGATGATGGAAAATCGCCCAACCATGGTGAGATAGCCAAGGTGGGAGAAGGCAAGTATCGAGA
GGACTTTCAGATGGATGAAGGAGAGGATCCTAGCTTCCTGTTCCAGTCATACCTGGAAAATGTTGGAGTC
CAAATAGTCAGACAAATGAGGTCAGGAGAGAGATTTCTCAAGATATGGTCACAGACCGTAGAAGAGATTA
TATCCTATGTCGCGGTCAACTTTCCCAACCCTCCAGGAAAGTCTTCAGAGGATAAATCAACCCAGACTAC
TGGCCGAGAGCTCAAGAAGGAGACAACACCCACTCCTTCTCAGAGAGAAAGCCAATCATCGAAAGCCAGG
ATGGCGGCTCAAATTGCTTCTGGCCCTCCAGCCCTTGAATGGTCGGCTACCAATGAAGAGGATGATCTAT
CAGTGGAGGCTGAGATCGCTCACCAGATTGCAGAAAGTTTCTCCAAAAAATATAAGTTTCCCTCTCGATC
CTCAGGGATACTCTTGTATAATTTTGAGCAATTGAAAATGAACCTTGATGATATAGTTAAAGAGGCAAAA
AATGTACCAGGTGTGACCCGTTTAGCCCATGACGGGTCCAAACTCCCCCTAAGATGTGTACTGGGATGGG
TCGCTTTGGCCAACTCTAAGAAATTCCAGTTGTTAGTCGAATCCGACAAGCTGAGTAAAATCATGCAAGA
TGACTTGAATCGCTATACATCTTGCTAACCGAACCTCTCCCCTCAGTCCCTCTAGACAATAAAATCCGAG
ATGTCCCAAAGTCAACATGAAAAAAACAGGCAACACCACTGATAAAATGAACCTCCTACGTAAGATAGTG
AAAAACCGCAGGGACGAGGACACTCAAAAATCCTCTCCCGCGTCAGCCCCTCTGGATGACGATGACTTGT
GGCTTCCACCCCCTGAATACGTCCCGCTGAAAGAACTTACAGGCAAGAAGAACATGAGGAACTTTTGTAT
CAACGGAAGGGTTAAAGTGTGTAGCCCGAATGGTTACTCGTTCAGGATCCTGCGGCACATTCTGAAATCA
TTCGACGAGATATATTCTGGGAATCATAGGATGATCGGGTTAGTCAAAGTGGTTATTGGACTGGCTTTGT
CAGGATCTCCAGTCCCTGAGGGCCTGAACTGGGTATACAAATTGAGGAGAACCTTTATCTTCCAGTGGGC
TGATTCCAGGGGCCCTCTTGAAGGGGAGGAGTTGGAATACTCTCAGGAGATCACTTGGGATGATGATACT
GAGTTCGTCGGATTGCAAATAAGAGTGATTGCAAAACAGTGTCATATCCAGGGCAGAGTCTGGTGTATCA
ACATGAACCCGAGAGCATGTCAACTATGGTCTGACATGTCTCTTCAGACACAAAGGTCCGAAGAGGACAA
AGATTCCTCTCTGCTTCTAGAATAATCAGATTATATCCCGCAAATTTATCACTTGTTTACCTCTGGAGGA
GAGAACATATGGGCTCAACTCCAACCCTTGGGAGCAATATAACAAAAAACATGTTATGGTGCCATTAAAC
CGCTGCATTTCATCAAAGTCAAGTTGATTACCTTTACATTTTGATCCTCTTGGATGTGAAAAAAACTATT
AACATCCCTCAAAAGACCCCGGGAAAGCCGCCACCATGGTGAGCAAGGGCGAGGAGCTGTTCACCGGGGT
GGTGCCCATCCTGGTCGAGCTGGACGGCGACGTAAACGGCCACAAGTTCAGCGTGTCCGGCGAGGGCGAG
GGCGATGCCACCTACGGCAAGCTGACCCTGAAGTTCATCTGCACCACCGGCAAGCTGCCCGTGCCCTGGC
CCACCCTCGTGACCACCCTGACCTACGGCGTGCAGTGCTTCAGCCGCTACCCCGACCACATGAAGCAGCA
CGACTTCTTCAAGTCCGCCATGCCCGAAGGCTACGTCCAGGAGCGCACCATCTTCTTCAAGGACGACGGC
AACTACAAGACCCGCGCCGAGGTGAAGTTCGAGGGCGACACCCTGGTGAACCGCATCGAGCTGAAGGGCA
TCGACTTCAAGGAGGACGGCAACATCCTGGGGCACAAGCTGGAGTACAACTACAACAGCCACAACGTCTA
TATCATGGCCGACAAGCAGAAGAACGGCATCAAGGTGAACTTCAAGATCCGCCACAACATCGAGGACGGC
AGCGTGCAGCTCGCCGACCACTACCAGCAGAACACCCCCATCGGCGACGGCCCCGTGCTGCTGCCCGACA
ACCACTACCTGAGCACCCAGTCCGCCCTGAGCAAAGACCCCAACGAGAAGCGCGATCACATGGTCCTGCT
GGAGTTCGTGACCGCCGCCGGGATCACTCTCGGCATGGACGAGCTGTACAAGTAATGAACCGGATACTCC
TGGAAGCCTGCCCATGCTAAGACTCTTGTGTGATGTATCTTGAAAAAAACAAGATCCTAAATCTGAACCT
TTGGTTGTTTGATTGTTTTTCTCATTTTTGTTGTTTATTTGTTAAGCGTGGGTCGGCATGGCATCTCCAC
CTCCTCGCGGTCCGACCTGGGCATCCGAAGGAGGACGCACGTCCACTCGGATGGCTAAGGGAGGGCGGGG
ATCCGGCTGCTAACAAAGCCCGAAAGGAAGCTGAGTTGGCTGCTGCCACCGCTGAGCAATAACTAGCATA
ACCCCTTGGGGCCTCTAAACGGGTCTTGAGGGGTTTTTTGCTGAAAGGAGGAACTATATCCGGATCCACT
AGTTCTAGAGCGGCCGCCACCGCGGTGGAGCTCCAGCTTTTGTTCCCTTTAGTGAGGGTTAATTGCGCGC
TTGGCGTAATCATGGTCATAGCTGTTTCCTGTGTGAAATTGTTATCCGCTCACAATTCCACACAACATAC
GAGCCGGAAGCATAAAGTGTAAAGCCTGGGGTGCCTAATGAGTGAGCTAACTCACATTAATTGCGTTGCG
CTCACTGCCCGCTTTCCAGTCGGGAAACCTGTCGTGCCAGCTGCATTAATGAATCGGCCAACGCGCGGGG
AGAGGCGGTTTGCGTATTGGGCGCTCTTCCGCTTCCTCGCTCACTGACTCGCTGCGCTCGGTCGTTCGGC
TGCGGCGAGCGGTATCAGCTCACTCAAAGGCGGTAATACGGTTATCCACAGAATCAGGGGATAACGCAGG
AAAGAACATGTGAGCAAAAGGCCAGCAAAAGGCCAGGAACCGTAAAAAGGCCGCGTTGCTGGCGTTTTTC
CATAGGCTCCGCCCCCCTGACGAGCATCACAAAAATCGACGCTCAAGTCAGAGGTGGCGAAACCCGACAG
GACTATAAAGATACCAGGCGTTTCCCCCTGGAAGCTCCCTCGTGCGCTCTCCTGTTCCGACCCTGCCGCT
TACCGGATACCTGTCCGCCTTTCTCCCTTCGGGAAGCGTGGCGCTTTCTCATAGCTCACGCTGTAGGTAT
CTCAGTTCGGTGTAGGTCGTTCGCTCCAAGCTGGGCTGTGTGCACGAACCCCCCGTTCAGCCCGACCGCT
GCGCCTTATCCGGTAACTATCGTCTTGAGTCCAACCCGGTAAGACACGACTTATCGCCACTGGCAGCAGC
CACTGGTAACAGGATTAGCAGAGCGAGGTATGTAGGCGGTGCTACAGAGTTCTTGAAGTGGTGGCCTAAC
TACGGCTACACTAGAAGAACAGTATTTGGTATCTGCGCTCTGCTGAAGCCAGTTACCTTCGGAAAAAGAG
TTGGTAGCTCTTGATCCGGCAAACAAACCACCGCTGGTAGCGGTGGTTTTTTTGTTTGCAAGCAGCAGAT
TACGCGCAGAAAAAAAGGATCTCAAGAAGATCCTTTGATCTTTTCTACGGGGTCTGACGCTCAGTGGAAC
GAAAACTCACGTTAAGGGATTTTGGTCATGAGATTATCAAAAAGGATCTTCACCTAGATCCTTTTAAATT
AAAAATGAAGTTTTAAATCAATCTAAAGTATATATGAGTAAACTTGGTCTGACAGTTACCAATGCTTAAT
CAGTGAGGCACCTATCTCAGCGATCTGTCTATTTCGTTCATCCATAGTTGCCTGACTCCCCGTCGTGTAG
ATAACTACGATACGGGAGGGCTTACCATCTGGCCCCAGTGCTGCAATGATACCGCGAGACCCACCCTTGG
AGGCTCCAGATTTATCAGCAATAAACCAGCCAGCCGGAAGGGCCGAGCGCAGAAGTGGTCCTGCAACTTT
ATCCGCCTCCATCCAGTCTATTAATTGTTGCCGGGAAGCTAGAGTAAGTAGTTCGCCAGTTAATAGTTTG
CGCAACGTTGTTGCCATTGCTACAGGCATCGTGGTGTCACGCTCGTCGTTTGGTATGGCTTCATTCAGCT
CCGGTTCCCAACGATCAAGGCGAGTTACATGATCCCCCATGTTGTGCAAAAAAGCGGTTAGCTCCTTCGG
TCCTCCGATCGTTGTCAGAAGTAAGTTGGCCGCAGTGTTATCACTCATGGTTATGGCAGCACTGCATAAT
TCTCTTACTGTCATGCCATCCGTAAGATGCTTTTCTGTGACTGGTGAGTACTCAACCAAGTCATTCTGAG
AATAGTGTATGCGGCGACCGAGTTGCTCTTGCCCGGCGTCAATACGGGATAATACCGCGCCACATAGCAG
AACTTTAAAAGTGCTCATCATTGGAAAACGTTCTTCGGGGCGAAAACTCTCAAGGATCTTACCGCTGTTG
AGATCCAGTTCGATGTAACCCACTCGTGCACCCAACTGATCTTCAGCATCTTTTACTTTCACCAGCGTTT
CTGGGTGAGCAAAAACAGGAAGGCAAAATGCCGCAAAAAAGGGAATAAGGGCGACACGGAAATGTTGAAT
ACTCATACTCTTCCTTTTTCAATATTATTGAAGCATTTATCAGGGTTATTGTCTCATGAGCGGATACATA
TTTGAATGTATTTAGAAAAATAAACAAATAGGGGTTCCGCGCACATTTCCCCGAAAAGTGCCACCTG
[124 nt withheld, positions 7418-7541]
C
[91 nt withheld, positions 7543-7633]
A
[49 nt withheld, positions 7635-7683]
CCTTTGACGTTGGAGTCCACGTTCTTT
[37 nt withheld, positions 7711-7747]
ACCCTATCTCGGTCTATTCTTTTGATTTATAAGGGATTTTGCCGATTTCGGCCTATTGGTTAAAAAAATG
AGCTGATTTAACAAAAATTTAACGCGAATTTTAACAAAATATTAACGCTTACAATTTCCATTCGCCATTC
AGGCTGCGCAACTGTTGGGAAGGGCGATCGGTGCGGGCCTCTTCGCTATTACGCCAGCTGGCGAAAGGGG
GATGTGCTGCAAGGCGATTAAGTTGGGTAACGCCAGGGTTTTCCCAGTCACGACGTT
